>Addgene plasmid #249177 | pAP-Tag5-IgKsp-mHevin∆DE-Myc-His | addgene full sequence | sequence record 497522 | Addgene NGS Result
GAGCAGGACTGACACGTGCTACGAGATTTCGATTCCACCGCCGCCTTCTATGAAAGGTTGGGCTTCGGAA
TCGTTTTCCGGGACGCCGGCTGGATGATCCTCCAGCGCGGGGATCTCATGCTGGAGTTCTTCGCCCACCC
CAACTTGTTTATTGCAGCTTATAATGGTTACAAATAAAGCAATAGCATCACAAATTTCACAAATAAAGCA
TTTTTTTCACTGCATTCTAGTTGTGGTTTGTCCAAACTCATCAATGTATCTTATCATGTCTGTATACCGT
CGACCTCTAGCTAGAGCTTGGCGTAATCATGGTCATAGCTGTTTCCTGTGTGAAATTGTTATCCGCTCAC
AATTCCACACAACATACGAGCCGGAAGCATAAAGTGTAAAGCCTGGGGTGCCTAATGAGTGAGCTAACTC
ACATTAATTGCGTTGCGCTCACTGCCCGCTTTCCAGTCGGGAAACCTGTCGTGCCAGCTGCATTAATGAA
TCGGCCAACGCGCGGGGAGAGGCGGTTTGCGTATTGGGCGCTCTTCCGCTTCCTCGCTCACTGACTCGCT
GCGCTCGGTCGTTCGGCTGCGGCGAGCGGTATCAGCTCACTCAAAGGCGGTAATACGGTTATCCACAGAA
TCAGGGGATAACGCAGGAAAGAACATGTGAGCAAAAGGCCAGCAAAAGGCCAGGAACCGTAAAAAGGCCG
CGTTGCTGGCGTTTTTCCATAGGCTCCGCCCCCCTGACGAGCATCACAAAAATCGACGCTCAAGTCAGAG
GTGGCGAAACCCGACAGGACTATAAAGATACCAGGCGTTTCCCCCTGGAAGCTCCCTCGTGCGCTCTCCT
GTTCCGACCCTGCCGCTTACCGGATACCTGTCCGCCTTTCTCCCTTCGGGAAGCGTGGCGCTTTCTCATA
GCTCACGCTGTAGGTATCTCAGTTCGGTGTAGGTCGTTCGCTCCAAGCTGGGCTGTGTGCACGAACCCCC
CGTTCAGCCCGACCGCTGCGCCTTATCCGGTAACTATCGTCTTGAGTCCAACCCGGTAAGACACGACTTA
TCGCCACTGGCAGCAGCCACTGGTAACAGGATTAGCAGAGCGAGGTATGTAGGCGGTGCTACAGAGTTCT
TGAAGTGGTGGCCTAACTACGGCTACACTAGAAGAACAGTATTTGGTATCTGCGCTCTGCTGAAGCCAGT
TACCTTCGGAAAAAGAGTTGGTAGCTCTTGATCCGGCAAACAAACCACCGCTGGTAGCGGTGGTTTTTTT
GTTTGCAAGCAGCAGATTACGCGCAGAAAAAAAGGATCTCAAGAAGATCCTTTGATCTTTTCTACGGGGT
CTGACGCTCAGTGGAACGAAAACTCACGTTAAGGGATTTTGGTCATGAGATTATCAAAAAGGATCTTCAC
CTAGATCCTTTTAAATTAAAAATGAAGTTTTAAATCAATCTAAAGTATATATGAGTAAACTTGGTCTGAC
AGTTACCAATGCTTAATCAGTGAGGCACCTATCTCAGCGATCTGTCTATTTCGTTCATCCATAGTTGCCT
GACTCCCCGTCGTGTAGATAACTACGATACGGGAGGGCTTACCATCTGGCCCCAGTGCTGCAATGATACC
GCGAGACCCACGCTCACCGGCTCCAGATTTATCAGCAATAAACCAGCCAGCCGGAAGGGCCGAGCGCAGA
AGTGGTCCTGCAACTTTATCCGCCTCCATCCAGTCTATTAATTGTTGCCGGGAAGCTAGAGTAAGTAGTT
CGCCAGTTAATAGTTTGCGCAACGTTGTTGCCATTGCTACAGGCATCGTGGTGTCACGCTCGTCGTTTGG
TATGGCTTCATTCAGCTCCGGTTCCCAACGATCAAGGCGAGTTACATGATCCCCCATGTTGTGCAAAAAA
GCGGTTAGCTCCTTCGGTCCTCCGATCGTTGTCAGAAGTAAGTTGGCCGCAGTGTTATCACTCATGGTTA
TGGCAGCACTGCATAATTCTCTTACTGTCATGCCATCCGTAAGATGCTTTTCTGTGACTGGTGAGTACTC
AACCAAGTCATTCTGAGAATAGTGTATGCGGCGACCGAGTTGCTCTTGCCCGGCGTCAATACGGGATAAT
ACCGCGCCACATAGCAGAACTTTAAAAGTGCTCATCATTGGAAAACGTTCTTCGGGGCGAAAACTCTCAA
GGATCTTACCGCTGTTGAGATCCAGTTCGATGTAACCCACTCGTGCACCCAACTGATCTTCAGCATCTTT
TACTTTCACCAGCGTTTCTGGGTGAGCAAAAACAGGAAGGCAAAATGCCGCAAAAAAGGGAATAAGGGCG
ACACGGAAATGTTGAATACTCATACTCTTCCTTTTTCAATATTATTGAAGCATTTATCAGGGTTATTGTC
TCATGAGCGGATACATATTTGAATGTATTTAGAAAAATAAACAAATAGGGGTTCCGCGCACATTTCCCCG
AAAAGTGCCACCTGACGTCGACGGATCGGGAGATCGATCTCCCGATCCCCTATGGTGCACTCTCAGTACA
ATCTGCTCTGATGCCGCATAGTTAAGCCAGTATCTGCTCCCTGCTTGTGTGTTGGAGGTCGCTGAGTAGT
GCGCGAGCAAAATTTAAGCTACAACAAGGCAAGGCTTGACCGACAATTGCATGAAGAATCTGCTTAGGGT
TAGGCGTTTTGCGCTGCTTCGCGATGTACGGGCCAGATATACGCGTTGACATTGATTATTGACTAGTTAT
TAATAGTAATCAATTACGGGGTCATTAGTTCATAGCCCATATATGGAGTTCCGCGTTACATAACTTACGG
TAAATGGCCCGCCTGGCTGACCGCCCAACGACCCCCGCCCATTGACGTCAATAATGACGTATGTTCCCAT
AGTAACGCCAATAGGGACTTTCCATTGACGTCAATGGGTGGAGTATTTACGGTAAACTGCCCACTTGGCA
GTACATCAAGTGTATCATATGCCAAGTACGCCCCCTATTGACGTCAATGACGGTAAATGGCCCGCCTGGC
ATTATGCCCAGTACATGACCTTATGGGACTTTCCTACTTGGCAGTACATCTACGTATTAGTCATCGCTAT
TACCATGGTGATGCGGTTTTGGCAGTACATCAATGGGCGTGGATAGCGGTTTGACTCACGGGGATTTCCA
AGTCTCCACCCCATTGACGTCAATGGGAGTTTGTTTTGGCACCAAAATCAACGGGACTTTCCAAAATGTC
GTAACAACTCCGCCCCATTGACGCAAATGGGCGGTAGGCGTGTACGGTGGGAGGTCTATATAAGCAGAGC
TCTCTGGCTAACTAGAGAACCCACTGCTTACTGGCTTATCGAAATTAATACGACTCACTATAGGGAGACC
CAAGCTGGCTAGCCACCATGGAGACAGACACACTCCTGCTATGGGTACTGCTGCTCTGGGTTCCAGGTTC
CACTGGTGACGCGGCCCAGCCGGCCATCCCGACAAGTACAAGGTTTCTCTCTGACCACTCCAACCCAACT
ACTGCAACACTGGTGACACCGGAAGACGCTACAGTCCCCATTGCCGGGGTTGAAGCTACAGCAGACATAG
AAAACCATCCCAATGACAAGGCTGAAAAACCTTCAGCACTTAATTCAGAAGAGGAAACTCATGAACAGTC
AACAGAGCAGGACAAAACCTACAGCTTCGAGGTGGACCTGAAGGATGAGGAGGATGGAGATGGGGATTTA
AGTGTAGATCCAACGGAAGGAACACTAACACTGGATCTACAAGAAGGCACAAGTGAGCCTCAACAGAAAA
GTCTCCCGGAGAACGGCGATTTCCCCGCGACCGTGTCCACTTCCTATGTGGATCCTAACCAACGCGCAAA
CATCACAAAGGGAAAGGAGAGTCAGGAGCAACCTGTAAGTGACTCACACCAGCAACCGAATGAAAGCAGC
AAGCAAACCCAAGACTTAAAGGCTGAAGAAAGCCAGACACAAGATCCAGACATTCCCAATGAAGAAGAGG
AAGAAGAAGAGGACGAAGAAGAGGAAGAAGAGGAAGAGCCGGAAGACATTGGTGCCCCCAGTGATAACCA
AGAGGAGGGAAAAGAACCTCTGGAGGAGCAGCCTACCAGCAAGTGGGAAGGAAACAGAGAGCAATCTGAT
GACACCTTAGAAGAGTCCAGTCAGCCCACTCAGATAAGCAAGACAGAGAAGCATCAATCTGAGCAAGGAA
ACCAAGGGCAGGAGAGTGACTCTGAGGCAGAAGGAGAGGACAAGGCTGCAGGCAGCAAGGAACACATTCC
ACATACAGAGCAGCAGGACCAAGAAGGGAAAGCTGGCCTTGAAGCTATTGGCAACCAGAAGGACACTGAT
GAGAAGGCCGTTTCCACAGAACCTACCGATGCTGCCGTGGTGCCTAGGAGTCACGGAGGAGCTGGTGATA
ACGGGGGCGGGGATGACTCTAAGCATGGTGCAGGCGATGACTACTTCGGTTCTTGCACGAACTTCCAATG
TAAAAGGGGACACATTTGCAAAACCGATCCACAAGGGAAACCTCACTGTGTTTGCCAAGATCCAGAGACT
TGTCCCCCTGCAAAAATCCTAGATCAGGCTTGTGGCACTGACAACCAAACCTACGCCAGCTCCTGTCACC
TGTTTGCTACCAAGTGCAGGCTGGAGGGGACCAAAAAGGGACACCAACTGCAGCTGGATTACTTCGGAGC
TTGCAAATCTATTCCTGCTTGTACGGACTTTGAAGTGGCTCAGTTTCCCCTGCGGATGAGAGACTGGCTC
AAAAACATCCTCATGCAGCTTTATGAACCAAATCCCAAACATGGCGGCTATCTCAATGAAAAGCAAAGAA
GCAAAGTCAAAAAAATTTACCTGGATGAGAAGAGACTCTTGGCTGGAGACCATCCCATTGAACTTCTCTT
GAGGGACTTTAAGAAAAACTACCACATGTATGTGTATCCTGTGCACTGGCAGTTTAATGAACTGGACCAG
CATCCTGCAGACAGGATCTTGACACACTCTGAACTTGCTCCTCTGCGAGCTTCCCTGGTGCCCATGGAAC
ACTGCATAACTCGCTTCTTTGAGGAGTGTGACCCCAACAAGGATAAGCACATCACCTTGAAGGAATGGGG
CCACTGCTTTGGAATTAAAGAGGAGGATATAGATGAAAACCTCCTCTTTCTCGAGGAAGCGCTCTCTCTA
GAAGGGCCCGAACAAAAACTCATCTCAGAAGAGGATCTGAATAGCGCCGTCGACCATCATCATCATCATC
ATTGAGTTTAAACCCGCTGATCAGCCTCGACTGTGCCTTCTAGTTGCCAGCCATCTGTTGTTTGCCCCTC
CCCCGTGCCTTCCTTGACCCTGGAAGGTGCCACTCCCACTGTCCTTTCCTAATAAAATGAGGAAATTGCA
TCGCATTGTCTGAGTAGGTGTCATTCTATTCTGGGGGGTGGGGTGGGGCAGGACAGCAAGGGGGAGGATT
GGGAAGACAATAGCAGGCATGCTGGGGATGCGGTGGGCTCTATGGCTTCTGAGGCGGAAAGAACCAGCTG
GGGCTCTAGGGGGTATCCCC
[124 nt withheld, positions 5551-5674]
C
[91 nt withheld, positions 5676-5766]
A
[49 nt withheld, positions 5768-5816]
CCTTTGACGTTGGAGTCCACGTTCTTT
[37 nt withheld, positions 5844-5880]
ACCCTATCTCGGTCTATTCTTTTGATTTATAAGGGATTTTGCCGATTTCGGCCTATTGGTTAAAAAATGA
GCTGATTTAACAAAAATTTAACGCGAATTAATTCTGTGGAATGTGTGTCAGTTAGGGTGTGGAAAGTCCC
CAGGCTCCCCAGCAGGCAGAAGTATGCAAAGCATGCATCTCAATTAGTCAGCAACCAGGTGTGGAAAGTC
CCCAGGCTCCCCAGCAGGCAGAAGTATGCAAAGCATGCATCTCAATTAGTCAGCAACCATAGTCCCGCCC
CTAACTCCGCCCATCCCGCCCCTAACTCCGCCCAGTTCCGCCCATTCTCCGCCCCATGGCTGACTAATTT
TTTTTATTTATGCAGAGGCCGAGGCCGCCTCTGCCTCTGAGCTATTCCAGAAGTAGTGAGGAGGCTTTTT
TGGAGGCCTAGGCTTTTGCAAAAAGCTCCCGGGAGCTTGTATATCCATTTTCGGATCTGATCAGCACGTG
TTGACAATTAATCATCGGCATAGTATATCGGCATAGTATAATACGACAAGGTGAGGAACTAAACCATGGC
CAAGTTGACCAGTGCCGTTCCGGTGCTCACCGCGCGCGACGTCGCCGGAGCGGTCGAGTTCTGGACCGAC
CGGCTCGGGTTCTCCCGGGACTTCGTGGAGGACGACTTCGCCGGTGTGGTCCGGGACGACGTGACCCTGT
TCATCAGCGCGGTCCAGGACCAGGTGGTGCCGGACAACACCCTGGCCTGGGTGTGGGTGCGCGGCCTGGA
CGAGCTGTACGCCGAGTGGTCGGAGGTCGTGTCCACGAACTTCCGGGACGCCTCCGGGCCGGCCATGACC
GAGATCGGCGAGCAGCCGTGGGGGCGGGAGTTCGCCCTGCGCGACCCGGCCGGCAACTGCGTGCACTTCG
TGGCCGAG
Features (pLannotate 1.2.2; 23 found; start..end, strand, type, name):
     22..147     +  CDS            ble (fragment): BLE_KLEPN - Experimental evidence at protein level: Swiss-Prot protein existence level 1. Binding protein with a strong affinity to the bleomycin family of antibiotics. Binds to CL990; an antimitotic-antibiotic compound. From Klebsiella pneumoniae.
    142..263     +  polyA_signal   SV40 poly(A) signal: SV40 polyadenylation signal
    336..352     -  protein_bind   lac operator: The lac repressor binds to the lac operator to inhibit transcription in E. coli. This inhibition can be relieved by adding lactose or isopropyl-β-D-thiogalactopyranoside (IPTG). lac repressor encoded by lacI
    360..390     -  promoter       lac promoter: promoter for the E. coli lac operon
    405..426     -  protein_bind   CAP binding site: CAP binding activates transcription in the presence of cAMP. E. coli catabolite activator protein
    439..531     -  CDS            lacI (fragment): lac repressor; lacI; The lac repressor binds to the lac operator to inhibit transcription in E. coli. This inhibition can be relieved by adding lactose or isopropyl-β-D-thiogalactopyranoside (IPTG).
    714..1302    -  rep_origin     ori: high-copy-number ColE1/pMB1/pBR322/pUC origin of replication
   1473..2333    -  CDS            AmpR: β-lactamase; bla; confers resistance to ampicillin, carbenicillin, and related antibiotics
   2334..2438    -  promoter       AmpR promoter: bla
   2501..2553    -  misc_feature   bom (fragment): basis of mobility region from pBR322
   2708..3087    +  enhancer       CMV enhancer: human cytomegalovirus immediate early enhancer
   3088..3291    +  promoter       CMV promoter: human cytomegalovirus (CMV) immediate early promoter
   3287..3320    +  LTR            5' LTR (truncated) (fragment): truncated 5' long terminal repeat (LTR) from HIV-1
   3336..3354    +  promoter       T7 promoter: promoter for bacteriophage T7 RNA polymerase
   3378..3440    +  sig_peptide    Igκ leader: leader sequence from mouse immunoglobulin κ light chain
   3453..5159    +  CDS            Sparcl1 (fragment): SPRL1_MOUSE - Also known as Ecm2, Sc1. Experimental evidence at protein level: Swiss-Prot protein existence level 1. From Mus musculus (Mouse).
   5235..5252    +  CDS            capTEV™ (fragment): composite tag for in vivo biotinylation, TEV protease cleavage, and 6xHis tagging
   5281..5505    +  polyA_signal   bGH poly(A) signal: bovine growth hormone polyadenylation signal
   5509..5530    +  promoter       SV40 promoter (fragment): SV40 enhancer and early promoter
   5551..5979    +  rep_origin     f1 ori (sequence partly withheld): f1 bacteriophage origin of replication; arrow indicates direction of (+) strand synthesis
   5993..6322    +  promoter       SV40 promoter: SV40 enhancer and early promoter
   6370..6417    +  promoter       EM7 promoter: synthetic bacterial promoter&nbsp
   6436..12      +  CDS            BleoR (across the origin): antibiotic-binding protein; Sh ble from Streptoalloteichus hindustanus; confers resistance to bleomycin, phleomycin, and Zeocin™
