[The description below was written by a language model from this plasmid's Addgene catalogue record and pLannotate feature annotations shown in this document.]
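Description:
pAP-Tag5-IgKsp-mHevin∆DE-Myc-His is a mammalian expression plasmid built on the pAP-Tag5 backbone for producing a secreted, epitope-tagged deletion mutant of mouse Hevin (Sparcl1, also known as Sc1 or Ecm2). The 6.8 kb plasmid replicates in E. coli at high copy from a ColE1/pUC-type origin and is selected with ampicillin through the β-lactamase gene. It also carries an f1 origin. A second cassette places a bleomycin/Zeocin resistance gene (Sh ble) under tandem SV40 early and EM7 promoters, followed by an SV40 polyadenylation signal, so this marker can in principle be expressed in both mammalian and bacterial cells.

The expression unit is driven by the human CMV immediate-early enhancer and promoter, with a T7 promoter just downstream. The open reading frame begins with the mouse immunoglobulin κ light-chain leader, which directs the protein into the secretory pathway, followed by the Sparcl1 coding sequence. According to the catalogue entry, amino acids 330–550 are deleted (the "∆DE" variant), although the Sparcl1 feature is annotated only as a single continuous fragment. Myc and 6xHis tags are recorded at the C terminus. The feature table detects the His stretch (annotated as a fragment of a composite tag) but does not separately annotate Myc. A bovine growth hormone polyadenylation signal ends the transcript.

The stated purpose is overexpression of this truncated Hevin. The secretion leader and the Myc and His tags are consistent with detecting the protein or purifying it by affinity from conditioned medium, for instance to compare the mutant with full-length Hevin. The short HIV-1 LTR, lacI and bom annotations are small fragment matches and probably not functional elements.
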