Addgene plasmid #249177: pAP-Tag5-IgKsp-mHevin∆DE-Myc-His
Purpose: Overexpression of mouse Sparcl1 with deletion of a.a. 330-550 with Myc and 6xHis tag
Depositing lab: Cagla Eroglu. Depositing organization: Duke University. Publication: Astrocyte-microglia crosstalk through Hevin and Toll-like receptor signaling controls developmental thalamocortical synapse refinement. Ramirez JJ, Hardin EJ, Sakers K, Kim J, Colon Ortiz C, Savage JT, Hanamsagar R, Block CL, Singh SK, Bilbo SD, Eroglu C. Neuron. 2026 Feb 19:S0896-6273(25)00984-5. doi: 10.1016/j.neuron.2025.12.028. PubMed 41720089.
Backbone
  Vector backbone: pAP-Tag5
  Vector type: Mammalian Expression
Growth in bacteria
  Bacterial resistance: Ampicillin, 100 μg/mL
  Growth temperature: 37°C
  Growth strain: NEB Stable
  Copy number: High Copy
Gene/Insert
  Gene/Insert name: Sparcl1
  Species: M. musculus (mouse)
  Mutation: Deleted amino acids 330–550
  Entrez Gene: Sparcl1 (a.k.a. Ecm2, Sc1, hevin, mast9)
  Tag / fusion protein: Myc (C terminal on insert); 6xHis (C terminal on insert)
Terms and licenses: Academic/Nonprofit Terms; Industry Terms: Not Available to Industry
How to cite: pAP-Tag5-IgKsp-mHevin∆DE-Myc-His was a gift from Cagla Eroglu (Addgene plasmid # 249177 ; http://n2t.net/addgene:249177 ; RRID:Addgene_249177)
